>Addgene plasmid #225742 | pET28a(+)-TrxC | addgene full sequence | sequence record 450365 | Addgene NGS Result
TGGCGAATGGG
[124 nt withheld, positions 12-135]
C
[91 nt withheld, positions 137-227]
A
[49 nt withheld, positions 229-277]
CCTTTGACGTTGGAGTCCACGTTCTTT
[37 nt withheld, positions 305-341]
ACCCTATCTCGGTCTATTCTTTTGATTTATAAGGGATTTTGCCGATTTCGGCCTATTGGTTAAAAAATGA
GCTGATTTAACAAAAATTTAACGCGAATTTTAACAAAATATTAACGTTTACAATTTCAGGTGGCACTTTT
CGGGGAAATGTGCGCGGAACCCCTATTTGTTTATTTTTCTAAATACATTCAAATATGTATCCGCTCATGA
ATTAATTCTTAGAAAAACTCATCGAGCATCAAATGAAACTGCAATTTATTCATATCAGGATTATCAATAC
CATATTTTTGAAAAAGCCGTTTCTGTAATGAAGGAGAAAACTCACCGAGGCAGTTCCATAGGATGGCAAG
ATCCTGGTATCGGTCTGCGATTCCGACTCGTCCAACATCAATACAACCTATTAATTTCCCCTCGTCAAAA
ATAAGGTTATCAAGTGAGAAATCACCATGAGTGACGACTGAATCCGGTGAGAATGGCAAAAGTTTATGCA
TTTCTTTCCAGACTTGTTCAACAGGCCAGCCATTACGCTCGTCATCAAAATCACTCGCATCAACCAAACC
GTTATTCATTCGTGATTGCGCCTGAGCGAGACGAAATACGCGATCGCTGTTAAAAGGACAATTACAAACA
GGAATCGAATGCAACCGGCGCAGGAACACTGCCAGCGCATCAACAATATTTTCACCTGAATCAGGATATT
CTTCTAATACCTGGAATGCTGTTTTCCCGGGGATCGCAGTGGTGAGTAACCATGCATCATCAGGAGTACG
GATAAAATGCTTGATGGTCGGAAGAGGCATAAATTCCGTCAGCCAGTTTAGTCTGACCATCTCATCTGTA
ACATCATTGGCAACGCTACCTTTGCCATGTTTCAGAAACAACTCTGGCGCATCGGGCTTCCCATACAATC
GATAGATTGTCGCACCTGATTGCCCGACATTATCGCGAGCCCATTTATACCCATATAAATCAGCATCCAT
GTTGGAATTTAATCGCGGCCTAGAGCAAGACGTTTCCCGTTGAATATGGCTCATAACACCCCTTGTATTA
CTGTTTATGTAAGCAGACAGTTTTATTGTTCATGACCAAAATCCCTTAACGTGAGTTTTCGTTCCACTGA
GCGTCAGACCCCGTAGAAAAGATCAAAGGATCTTCTTGAGATCCTTTTTTTCTGCGCGTAATCTGCTGCT
TGCAAACAAAAAAACCACCGCTACCAGCGGTGGTTTGTTTGCCGGATCAAGAGCTACCAACTCTTTTTCC
GAAGGTAACTGGCTTCAGCAGAGCGCAGATACCAAATACTGTCCTTCTAGTGTAGCCGTAGTTAGGCCAC
CACTTCAAGAACTCTGTAGCACCGCCTACATACCTCGCTCTGCTAATCCTGTTACCAGTGGCTGCTGCCA
GTGGCGATAAGTCGTGTCTTACCGGGTTGGACTCAAGACGATAGTTACCGGATAAGGCGCAGCGGTCGGG
CTGAACGGGGGGTTCGTGCACACAGCCCAGCTTGGAGCGAACGACCTACACCGAACTGAGATACCTACAG
CGTGAGCTATGAGAAAGCGCCACGCTTCCCGAAGGGAGAAAGGCGGACAGGTATCCGGTAAGCGGCAGGG
TCGGAACAGGAGAGCGCACGAGGGAGCTTCCAGGGGGAAACGCCTGGTATCTTTATAGTCCTGTCGGGTT
TCGCCACCTCTGACTTGAGCGTCGATTTTTGTGATGCTCGTCAGGGGGGCGGAGCCTATGGAAAAACGCC
AGCAACGCGGCCTTTTTACGGTTCCTGGCCTTTTGCTGGCCTTTTGCTCACATGTTCTTTCCTGCGTTAT
CCCCTGATTCTGTGGATAACCGTATTACCGCCTTTGAGTGAGCTGATACCGCTCGCCGCAGCCGAACGAC
CGAGCGCAGCGAGTCAGTGAGCGAGGAAGCGGAAGAGCGCCTGATGCGGTATTTTCTCCTTACGCATCTG
TGCGGTATTTCACACCGCATATATGGTGCACTCTCAGTACAATCTGCTCTGATGCCGCATAGTTAAGCCA
GTATACACTCCGCTATCGCTACGTGACTGGGTCATGGCTGCGCCCCGACACCCGCCAACACCCGCTGACG
CGCCCTGACGGGCTTGTCTGCTCCCGGCATCCGCTTACAGACAAGCTGTGACCGTCTCCGGGAGCTGCAT
GTGTCAGAGGTTTTCACCGTCATCACCGAAACGCGCGAGGCAGCTGCGGTAAAGCTCATCAGCGTGGTCG
TGAAGCGATTCACAGATGTCTGCCTGTTCATCCGCGTCCAGCTCGTTGAGTTTCTCCAGAAGCGTTAATG
TCTGGCTTCTGATAAAGCGGGCCATGTTAAGGGCGGTTTTTTCCTGTTTGGTCACTGATGCCTCCGTGTA
AGGGGGATTTCTGTTCATGGGGGTAATGATACCGATGAAACGAGAGAGGATGCTCACGATACGGGTTACT
GATGATGAACATGCCCGGTTACTGGAACGTTGTGAGGGTAAACAACTGGCGGTATGGATGCGGCGGGACC
AGAGAAAAATCACTCAGGGTCAATGCCAGCGCTTCGTTAATACAGATGTAGGTGTTCCACAGGGTAGCCA
GCAGCATCCTGCGATGCAGATCCGGAACATAATGGTGCAGGGCGCTGACTTCCGCGTTTCCAGACTTTAC
GAAACACGGAAACCGAAGACCATTCATGTTGTTGCTCAGGTCGCAGACGTTTTGCAGCAGCAGTCGCTTC
ACGTTCGCTCGCGTATCGGTGATTCATTCTGCTAACCAGTAAGGCAACCCCGCCAGCCTAGCCGGGTCCT
CAACGACAGGAGCACGATCATGCGCACCCGTGGGGCCGCCATGCCGGCGATAATGGCCTGCTTCTCGCCG
AAACGTTTGGTGGCGGGACCAGTGACGAAGGCTTGAGCGAGGGCGTGCAAGATTCCGAATACCGCAAGCG
ACAGGCCGATCATCGTCGCGCTCCAGCGAAAGCGGTCCTCGCCGAAAATGACCCAGAGCGCTGCCGGCAC
CTGTCCTACGAGTTGCATGATAAAGAAGACAGTCATAAGTGCGGCGACGATAGTCATGCCCCGCGCCCAC
CGGAAGGAGCTGACTGGGTTGAAGGCTCTCAAGGGCATCGGTCGAGATCCCGGTGCCTAATGAGTGAGCT
AACTTACATTAATTGCGTTGCGCTCACTGCCCGCTTTCCAGTCGGGAAACCTGTCGTGCCAGCTGCATTA
ATGAATCGGCCAACGCGCGGGGAGAGGCGGTTTGCGTATTGGGCGCCAGGGTGGTTTTTCTTTTCACCAG
TGAGACGGGCAACAGCTGATTGCCCTTCACCGCCTGGCCCTGAGAGAGTTGCAGCAAGCGGTCCACGCTG
GTTTGCCCCAGCAGGCGAAAATCCTGTTTGATGGTGGTTAACGGCGGGATATAACATGAGCTGTCTTCGG
TATCGTCGTATCCCACTACCGAGATATCCGCACCAACGCGCAGCCCGGACTCGGTAATGGCGCGCATTGC
GCCCAGCGCCATCTGATCGTTGGCAACCAGCATCGCAGTGGGAACGATGCCCTCATTCAGCATTTGCATG
GTTTGTTGAAAACCGGACATGGCACTCCAGTCGCCTTCCCGTTCCGCTATCGGCTGAATTTGATTGCGAG
TGAGATATTTATGCCAGCCAGCCAGACGCAGACGCGCCGAGACAGAACTTAATGGGCCCGCTAACAGCGC
GATTTGCTGGTGACCCAATGCGACCAGATGCTCCACGCCCAGTCGCGTACCGTCTTCATGGGAGAAAATA
ATACTGTTGATGGGTGTCTGGTCAGAGACATCAAGAAATAACGCCGGAACATTAGTGCAGGCAGCTTCCA
CAGCAATGGCATCCTGGTCATCCAGCGGATAGTTAATGATCAGCCCACTGACGCGTTGCGCGAGAAGATT
GTGCACCGCCGCTTTACAGGCTTCGACGCCGCTTCGTTCTACCATCGACACCACCACGCTGGCACCCAGT
TGATCGGCGCGAGATTTAATCGCCGCGACAATTTGCGACGGCGCGTGCAGGGCCAGACTGGAGGTGGCAA
CGCCAATCAGCAACGACTGTTTGCCCGCCAGTTGTTGTGCCACGCGGTTGGGAATGTAATTCAGCTCCGC
CATCGCCGCTTCCACTTTTTCCCGCGTTTTCGCAGAAACGTGGCTGGCCTGGTTCACCACGCGGGAAACG
GTCTGATAAGAGACACCGGCATACTCTGCGACATCGTATAACGTTACTGGTTTCACATTCACCACCCTGA
ATTGACTCTCTTCCGGGCGCTATCATGCCATACCGCGAAAGGTTTTGCGCCATTCGATGGTGTCCGGGAT
CTCGACGCTCTCCCTTATGCGACTCCTGCATTAGGAAGCAGCCCAGTAGTAGGTTGAGGCCGTTGAGCAC
CGCCGCCGCAAGGAATGGTGCATGCAAGGAGATGGCGCCCAACAGTCCCCCGGCCACGGGGCCTGCCACC
ATACCCACGCCGAAACAAGCGCTCATGAGCCCGAAGTGGCGAGCCCGATCTTCCCCATCGGTGATGTCGG
CGATATAGGCGCCAGCAACCGCACCTGTGGCGCCGGTGATGCCGGCCACGATGCGTCCGGCGTAGAGGAT
CGAGATCTCGATCCCGCGAAATTAATACGACTCACTATAGGGGAATTGTGAGCGGATAACAATTCCCCTC
TAGAAATAATTTTGTTTAACTTTAAGAAGGAGATATACCATGGGCAGCAGCCATCATCATCATCATCACA
GCAGCGGCCTGGTGCCGCGCGGCAGCCATATGGCTAGCATGACTGGTGGACAGCAAATGGGTCGCGGATC
CCTAGAAGTATTATTTCAAGGACCCATGACAGACAGCGAAAAGTCCGCGACTATTAAAGTTACCGACGCG
AGCTTTGCCACGGACGTGTTATCTAGCAACAAACCAGTCTTGGTTGATTTTTGGGCAACGTGGTGTGGTC
CGTGCAAAATGGTTGCTCCGGTGTTGGAAGAGATCGCGACCGAGCGCGCAACTGACTTGACCGTTGCGAA
GCTGGATGTGGATACCAATCCGGAAACCGCGCGTAACTTCCAAGTGGTGAGCATCCCGACCCTGATCCTG
TTCAAGGACGGCCAGCCGGTCAAACGTATTGTAGGTGCGAAGGGCAAGGCCGCTCTGCTGCGTGAGCTGT
CGGATGTGGTTCCGAATCTGAACTAAAAGCTTGCGGCCGCACTCGAGCACCACCACCACCACCACTGAGA
TCCGGCTGCTAACAAAGCCCGAAAGGAAGCTGAGTTGGCTGCTGCCACCGCTGAGCAATAACTAGCATAA
CCCCTTGGGGCCTCTAAACGGGTCTTGAGGGGTTTTTTGCTGAAAGGAGGAACTATATCCGGAT
Features (pLannotate 1.2.2; 22 found; start..end, strand, type, name):
     12..467     +  rep_origin     f1 ori (sequence partly withheld): f1 bacteriophage origin of replication; arrow indicates direction of (+) strand synthesis
    494..551     +  promoter       AmpR promoter (fragment): bla
    560..1375    -  CDS            KanR: aminoglycoside phosphotransferase; aph(3')-Ia; confers resistance to kanamycin in bacteria or G418 (Geneticin®) in eukaryotes
   1497..2085    +  rep_origin     ori: high-copy-number ColE1/pMB1/pBR322/pUC origin of replication
   2271..2413    -  misc_feature   bom: basis of mobility region from pBR322
   2515..2706    -  CDS            rop: Rop protein, which maintains plasmids at low copy number; rop
   2723..3103    +  CDS            YPB1_ECOLX: Protein predicted: Swiss-Prot protein existence level 4. From Escherichia coli.
   3175..3466    -  CDS            TcR (fragment): tetracycline efflux protein; tet; confers resistance to tetracycline
   3481..3502    -  protein_bind   CAP binding site: CAP binding activates transcription in the presence of cAMP. E. coli catabolite activator protein
   3515..4597    -  CDS            lacI: lac repressor; lacI; The lac repressor binds to the lac operator to inhibit transcription in E. coli. This inhibition can be relieved by adding lactose or isopropyl-β-D-thiogalactopyranoside (IPTG).
   4598..4675    -  promoter       lacI promoter: lacI
   4683..4962    -  CDS            TcR (fragment): tetracycline efflux protein; tet; confers resistance to tetracycline
   4984..5002    +  promoter       T7 promoter: promoter for bacteriophage T7 RNA polymerase
   5003..5027    +  protein_bind   lac operator: The lac repressor binds to the lac operator to inhibit transcription in E. coli. This inhibition can be relieved by adding lactose or isopropyl-β-D-thiogalactopyranoside (IPTG). lac repressor encoded by lacI
   5042..5064    +  RBS            RBS: efficient ribosome binding site from bacteriophage T7 gene 10 (Olins and Rangwala, 1989)
   5083..5099    +  CDS            capTEV™ (fragment): composite tag for in vivo biotinylation, TEV protease cleavage, and 6xHis tagging
   5110..5127    +  CDS            thrombin site: thrombin recognition and cleavage site
   5131..5163    +  CDS            T7 tag (gene 10 leader): leader peptide from bacteriophage T7 gene 10 promotes efficient translation in E. coli
   5197..5544    +  CDS            trxA: THIO_MYCTU - Also known as trx, trxC. Experimental evidence at protein level: Swiss-Prot protein existence level 1. Participates in various redox reactions through the reversible oxidation of its active center dithiol to a disulfide and catalyzes dithiol-disulfide exchange reactions. From Mycobacterium tuberculosis (strain ATCC 25618 / H37Rv).
   5569..5586    +  CDS            9xHis (fragment): 9xHis affinity tag
   5596..5645    +  CDS            SET1 (fragment): solubility-enhancement tag derived from T7 phage gene 10B
   5653..5700    +  terminator     T7 terminator: transcription terminator for bacteriophage T7 RNA polymerase
