[The description below was written by a language model from this plasmid's Addgene catalogue record and pLannotate feature annotations shown in this document.]
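Description:
pET28a(+)-TrxC is a bacterial expression plasmid built on the pET28a(+) backbone for producing the Mycobacterium tuberculosis thioredoxin TrxC (Rv3914) in E. coli. The 5,725-nt sequenced record carries the usual pET28 maintenance elements: a ColE1/pMB1-type origin with the adjacent bom region and rop gene, an f1 phage origin, and an aminoglycoside phosphotransferase gene giving kanamycin resistance. The catalogue lists the plasmid as high copy, although Rop normally acts to restrain copy number in pBR322-derived replicons. The short tetracycline-resistance fragments and the predicted YPB1 reading frame are backbone remnants and not functional payload.

Expression is driven by a T7 promoter immediately followed by a lac operator, with the T7 gene 10 ribosome binding site upstream and the T7 terminator downstream. A plasmid-borne lacI gene under its own promoter supplies repressor, so transcription needs a host that provides T7 RNA polymerase and is induced with IPTG. The open reading frame begins with the vector's leader, in which the annotation detects a His-tag fragment, a thrombin cleavage site and the T7 gene 10 leader tag. This agrees with the catalogue's N-terminal 6xHis tag, which can be removed by thrombin after affinity purification. The insert is annotated as M. tuberculosis H37Rv thioredoxin (trxA/trx/trxC), a dithiol-disulfide oxidoreductase. A second His-tag fragment lies downstream of the insert, as in the parent vector, but the record does not show whether it is translated, and the catalogue lists only the N-terminal tag. The restriction sites used for cloning are not recorded. The stated purpose is recombinant expression of TrxC in E. coli.
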