Addgene plasmid #225742: pET28a(+)-TrxC
Purpose: To express TrxC(Rv3914) in E. coli
Depositing lab: Nicole Sampson. Depositing organization: Stony Brook University. Publication: Mycobacterium tuberculosis Mce3R TetR-like Repressor Forms an Asymmetric Four-Helix Bundle and Binds a Nonpalindrome Sequencedagger. Panagoda NT, Balazsi G, Sampson NS. ACS Chem Biol. 2024 Dec 20;19(12):2580-2592. doi: 10.1021/acschembio.4c00687. Epub 2024 Nov 15. PubMed 39545866.
Backbone
  Vector backbone: pET28a(+)
  Vector type: Bacterial Expression
Growth in bacteria
  Bacterial resistance: Kanamycin, 50 μg/mL
  Growth temperature: 37°C
  Growth strain: DH5alpha
  Copy number: High Copy
Gene/Insert
  Gene/Insert name: TrxC (alt name: Rv3914)
  Species: Mycobacterium tuberculosis
  Mutation: TrxC
  Tag / fusion protein: 6xHis (N terminal on insert)
  Cloning method: Restriction Enzyme; 5′ cloning site unknown (unknown if destroyed)
Terms and licenses: Academic/Nonprofit Terms; Industry Terms: Not Available to Industry
How to cite: pET28a(+)-TrxC was a gift from Nicole Sampson (Addgene plasmid # 225742 ; http://n2t.net/addgene:225742 ; RRID:Addgene_225742)
