>Addgene plasmid #225742 | pET28a(+)-TrxC | depositor partial sequence | sequence record 442268 | TrxC
CTAGAAGTATTATTTCAAGGACCCATGACAGACAGCGAAAAGTCCGCGACTATTAAAGTTACCGACGCGA
GCTTTGCCACGGACGTGTTATCTAGCAACAAACCAGTCTTGGTTGATTTTTGGGCAACGTGGTGTGGTCC
GTGCAAAATGGTTGCTCCGGTGTTGGAAGAGATCGCGACCGAGCGCGCAACTGACTTGACCGTTGCGAAG
CTGGATGTGGATACCAATCCGGAAACCGCGCGTAACTTCCAAGTGGTGAGCATCCCGACCCTGATCCTGT
TCAAGGACGGCCAGCCGGTCAAACGTATTGTAGGTGCGAAGGGCAAGGCCGCTCTGCTGCGTGAGCTGTC
GGATGTGGTTCCGAATCTGAACTAA
